>Addgene plasmid #76728 | MARK4 gRNA (BRDN0001147387) | addgene full sequence | sequence record 186388 | Addgene Assembled Sequence
CCCGGGTGCAAAGATGGATAAAGTTTTAAACAGAGAGGAATCTTTGCAGCTAATGGACCTTCTAGGTCTT
GAAAGGAGTGGGAATTGGCTCCGGTGCCCGTCAGTGGGCAGAGCGCACATCGCCCACAGTCCCCGAGAAG
TTGGGGGGAGGGGTCGGCAATTGATCCGGTGCCTAGAGAAGGTGGCGCGGGGTAAACTGGGAAAGTGATG
TCGTGTACTGGCTCCGCCTTTTTCCCGAGGGTGGGGGAGAACCGTATATAAGTGCAGTAGTCGCCGTGAA
CGTTCTTTTTCGCAACGGGTTTGCCGCCAGAACACAGGTAAGTGCCGTGTGTGGTTCCCGCGGGCCTGGC
CTCTTTACGGGTTATGGCCCTTGCGTGCCTTGAATTACTTCCACCTGGCTGCAGTACGTGATTCTTGATC
CCGAGCTTCGGGTTGGAAGTGGGTGGGAGAGTTCGAGGCCTTGCGCTTAAGGAGCCCCTTCGCCTCGTGC
TTGAGTTGAGGCCTGGCCTGGGCGCTGGGGCCGCCGCGTGCGAATCTGGTGGCACCTTCGCGCCTGTCTC
GCTGCTTTCGATAAGTCTCTAGCCATTTAAAATTTTTGATGACCTGCTGCGACGCTTTTTTTCTGGCAAG
ATAGTCTTGTAAATGCGGGCCAAGATCTGCACACTGGTATTTCGGTTTTTGGGGCCGCGGGCGGCGACGG
GGCCCGTGCGTCCCAGCGCACATGTTCGGCGAGGCGGGGCCTGCGAGCGCGGCCACCGAGAATCGGACGG
GGGTAGTCTCAAGCTGGCCGGCCTGCTCTGGTGCCTGGCCTCGCGCCGCCGTGTATCGCCCCGCCCTGGG
CGGCAAGGCTGGCCCGGTCGGCACCAGTTGCGTGAGCGGAAAGATGGCCGCTTCCCGGCCCTGCTGCAGG
GAGCTCAAAATGGAGGACGCGGCGCTCGGGAGAGCGGGCGGGTGAGTCACCCACACAAAGGAAAAGGGCC
TTTCCGTCCTCAGCCGTCGCTTCATGTGACTCCACGGAGTACCGGGCGCCGTCCAGGCACCTCGATTAGT
TCTCGAGCTTTTGGAGTACGTCGTCTTTAGGTTGGGGGGAGGGGTTTTATGCGATGGAGTTTCCCCACAC
TGAGTGGGTGGAGACTGAAGTTAGGCCAGCTTGGCACTTGATGTAATTCTCCTTGGAATTTGCCCTTTTT
GAGTTTGGATCTTGGTTCATTCTCAAGCCTCAGACAGTGGTTCAAAGTTTTTTTCTTCCATTTCAGGTGT
CGTGACGTACGGCCACCATGACCGAGTACAAGCCCACGGTGCGCCTCGCCACCCGCGACGACGTCCCCAG
GGCCGTACGCACCCTCGCCGCCGCGTTCGCCGACTACCCCGCCACGCGCCACACCGTCGATCCGGACCGC
CACATCGAGCGGGTCACCGAGCTGCAAGAACTCTTCCTCACGCGCGTCGGGCTCGACATCGGCAAGGTGT
GGGTCGCGGACGACGGCGCCGCCGTGGCGGTCTGGACCACGCCGGAGAGCGTCGAAGCGGGGGCGGTGTT
CGCCGAGATCGGCCCGCGCATGGCCGAGTTGAGCGGTTCCCGGCTGGCCGCGCAGCAACAGATGGAAGGC
CTCCTGGCGCCGCACCGGCCCAAGGAGCCCGCGTGGTTCCTGGCCACCGTCGGAGTCTCGCCCGACCACC
AGGGCAAGGGTCTGGGCAGCGCCGTCGTGCTCCCCGGAGTGGAGGCGGCCGAGCGCGCCGGGGTGCCCGC
CTTCCTGGAGACCTCCGCGCCCCGCAACCTCCCCTTCTACGAGCGGCTCGGCTTCACCGTCACCGCCGAC
GTCGAGGTGCCCGAAGGACCGCGCACCTGGTGCATGACCCGCAAGCCCGGTGCCTGAACGCGTTAAGTCG
ACAATCAACCTCTGGATTACAAAATTTGTGAAAGATTGACTGGTATTCTTAACTATGTTGCTCCTTTTAC
GCTATGTGGATACGCTGCTTTAATGCCTTTGTATCATGCTATTGCTTCCCGTATGGCTTTCATTTTCTCC
TCCTTGTATAAATCCTGGTTGCTGTCTCTTTATGAGGAGTTGTGGCCCGTTGTCAGGCAACGTGGCGTGG
TGTGCACTGTGTTTGCTGACGCAACCCCCACTGGTTGGGGCATTGCCACCACCTGTCAGCTCCTTTCCGG
GACTTTCGCTTTCCCCCTCCCTATTGCCACGGCGGAACTCATCGCCGCCTGCCTTGCCCGCTGCTGGACA
GGGGCTCGGCTGTTGGGCACTGACAATTCCGTGGTGTTGTCGGGGAAATCATCGTCCTTTCCTTGGCTGC
TCGCCTGTGTTGCCACCTGGATTCTGCGCGGGACGTCCTTCTGCTACGTCCCTTCGGCCCTCAATCCAGC
GGACCTTCCTTCCCGCGGCCTGCTGCCGGCTCTGCGGCCTCTTCCGCGTCTTCGCCTTCGCCCTCAGACG
AGTCGGATCTCCCTTTGGGCCGCCTCCCCGCGTCGACTTTAAGACCAATGACTTACAAGGCAGCTGTAGA
TCTTAGCCACTTTTTAAAAGAAAAGGGGGGACTGGAAGGGCTAATTCACTCCCAACGAAGACAAGATCTG
CTTTTTGCTTGTACTGGGTCTCTCTGGTTAGACCAGATCTGAGCCTGGGAGCTCTCTGGCTAACTAGGGA
ACCCACTGCTTAAGCCTCAATAAAGCTTGCCTTGAGTGCTTCAAGTAGTGTGTGCCCGTCTGTTGTGTGA
CTCTGGTAACTAGAGATCCCTCAGACCCTTTTAGTCAGTGTGGAAAATCTCTAGCAGTACGTATAGTAGT
TCATGTCATCTTATTATTCAGTATTTATAACTTGCAAAGAAATGAATATCAGAGAGTGAGAGGAACTTGT
TTATTGCAGCTTATAATGGTTACAAATAAAGCAATAGCATCACAAATTTCACAAATAAAGCATTTTTTTC
ACTGCATTCTAGTTGTGGTTTGTCCAAACTCATCAATGTATCTTATCATGTCTGGCTCTAGCTATCCCGC
CCCTAACTCCGCCCATCCCGCCCCTAACTCCGCCCAGTTCCGCCCATTCTCCGCCCCATGGCTGACTAAT
TTTTTTTATTTATGCAGAGGCCGAGGCCGCCTCGGCCTCTGAGCTATTCCAGAAGTAGTGAGGAGGCTTT
TTTGGAGGCCTAGGGACGTACCCAATTCGCCCTATAGTGAGTCGTATTACGCGCGCTCACTGGCCGTCGT
TTTACAACGTCGTGACTGGGAAAACCCTGGCGTTACCCAACTTAATCGCCTTGCAGCACATCCCCCTTTC
GCCAGCTGGCGTAATAGCGAAGAGGCCCGCACCGATCGCCCTTCCCAACAGTTGCGCAGCCTGAATGGCG
AATGGG
[124 nt withheld, positions 3367-3490]
C
[91 nt withheld, positions 3492-3582]
A
[49 nt withheld, positions 3584-3632]
CCTTTGACGTTGGAGTCCACGTTCTTT
[37 nt withheld, positions 3660-3696]
ACCCTATCTCGGTCTATTCTTTTGATTTATAAGGGATTTTGCCGATTTCGGCCTATTGGTTAAAAAATGA
GCTGATTTAACAAAAATTTAACGCGAATTTTAACAAAATATTAACGCTTACAATTTAGGTGGCACTTTTC
GGGGAAATGTGCGCGGAACCCCTATTTGTTTATTTTTCTAAATACATTCAAATATGTATCCGCTCATGAG
ACAATAACCCTGATAAATGCTTCAATAATATTGAAAAAGGAAGAGTATGAGTATTCAACATTTCCGTGTC
GCCCTTATTCCCTTTTTTGCGGCATTTTGCCTTCCTGTTTTTGCTCACCCAGAAACGCTGGTGAAAGTAA
AAGATGCTGAAGATCAGTTGGGTGCACGAGTGGGTTACATCGAACTGGATCTCAACAGCGGTAAGATCCT
TGAGAGTTTTCGCCCCGAAGAACGTTTTCCAATGATGAGCACTTTTAAAGTTCTGCTATGTGGCGCGGTA
TTATCCCGTATTGACGCCGGGCAAGAGCAACTCGGTCGCCGCATACACTATTCTCAGAATGACTTGGTTG
AGTACTCACCAGTCACAGAAAAGCATCTTACGGATGGCATGACAGTAAGAGAATTATGCAGTGCTGCCAT
AACCATGAGTGATAACACTGCGGCCAACTTACTTCTGACAACGATCGGAGGACCGAAGGAGCTAACCGCT
TTTTTGCACAACATGGGGGATCATGTAACTCGCCTTGATCGTTGGGAACCGGAGCTGAATGAAGCCATAC
CAAACGACGAGCGTGACACCACGATGCCTGTAGCAATGGCAACAACGTTGCGCAAACTATTAACTGGCGA
ACTACTTACTCTAGCTTCCCGGCAACAATTAATAGACTGGATGGAGGCGGATAAAGTTGCAGGACCACTT
CTGCGCTCGGCCCTTCCGGCTGGCTGGTTTATTGCTGATAAATCTGGAGCCGGTGAGCGTGGGTCTCGCG
GTATCATTGCAGCACTGGGGCCAGATGGTAAGCCCTCCCGTATCGTAGTTATCTACACGACGGGGAGTCA
GGCAACTATGGATGAACGAAATAGACAGATCGCTGAGATAGGTGCCTCACTGATTAAGCATTGGTAACTG
TCAGACCAAGTTTACTCATATATACTTTAGATTGATTTAAAACTTCATTTTTAATTTAAAAGGATCTAGG
TGAAGATCCTTTTTGATAATCTCATGACCAAAATCCCTTAACGTGAGTTTTCGTTCCACTGAGCGTCAGA
CCCCGTAGAAAAGATCAAAGGATCTTCTTGAGATCCTTTTTTTCTGCGCGTAATCTGCTGCTTGCAAACA
AAAAAACCACCGCTACCAGCGGTGGTTTGTTTGCCGGATCAAGAGCTACCAACTCTTTTTCCGAAGGTAA
CTGGCTTCAGCAGAGCGCAGATACCAAATACTGTTCTTCTAGTGTAGCCGTAGTTAGGCCACCACTTCAA
GAACTCTGTAGCACCGCCTACATACCTCGCTCTGCTAATCCTGTTACCAGTGGCTGCTGCCAGTGGCGAT
AAGTCGTGTCTTACCGGGTTGGACTCAAGACGATAGTTACCGGATAAGGCGCAGCGGTCGGGCTGAACGG
GGGGTTCGTGCACACAGCCCAGCTTGGAGCGAACGACCTACACCGAACTGAGATACCTACAGCGTGAGCT
ATGAGAAAGCGCCACGCTTCCCGAAGGGAGAAAGGCGGACAGGTATCCGGTAAGCGGCAGGGTCGGAACA
GGAGAGCGCACGAGGGAGCTTCCAGGGGGAAACGCCTGGTATCTTTATAGTCCTGTCGGGTTTCGCCACC
TCTGACTTGAGCGTCGATTTTTGTGATGCTCGTCAGGGGGGCGGAGCCTATGGAAAAACGCCAGCAACGC
GGCCTTTTTACGGTTCCTGGCCTTTTGCTGGCCTTTTGCTCACATGTTCTTTCCTGCGTTATCCCCTGAT
TCTGTGGATAACCGTATTACCGCCTTTGAGTGAGCTGATACCGCTCGCCGCAGCCGAACGACCGAGCGCA
GCGAGTCAGTGAGCGAGGAAGCGGAAGAGCGCCCAATACGCAAACCGCCTCTCCCCGCGCGTTGGCCGAT
TCATTAATGCAGCTGGCACGACAGGTTTCCCGACTGGAAAGCGGGCAGTGAGCGCAACGCAATTAATGTG
AGTTAGCTCACTCATTAGGCACCCCAGGCTTTACACTTTATGCTTCCGGCTCGTATGTTGTGTGGAATTG
TGAGCGGATAACAATTTCACACAGGAAACAGCTATGACCATGATTACGCCAAGCGCGCAATTAACCCTCA
CTAAAGGGAACAAAAGCTGGAGCTGCAAGCTTAATGTAGTCTTATGCAATACTCTTGTAGTCTTGCAACA
TGGTAACGATGAGTTAGCAACATGCCTTACAAGGAGAGAAAAAGCACCGTGCATGCCGATTGGTGGAAGT
AAGGTGGTACGATCGTGCCTTATTAGGAAGGCAACAGACGGGTCTGACATGGATTGGACGAACCACTGAA
TTGCCGCATTGCAGAGATATTGTATTTAAGTGCCTAGCTCGATACATAAACGGGTCTCTCTGGTTAGACC
AGATCTGAGCCTGGGAGCTCTCTGGCTAACTAGGGAACCCACTGCTTAAGCCTCAATAAAGCTTGCCTTG
AGTGCTTCAAGTAGTGTGTGCCCGTCTGTTGTGTGACTCTGGTAACTAGAGATCCCTCAGACCCTTTTAG
TCAGTGTGGAAAATCTCTAGCAGTGGCGCCCGAACAGGGACTTGAAAGCGAAAGGGAAACCAGAGGAGCT
CTCTCGACGCAGGACTCGGCTTGCTGAAGCGCGCACGGCAAGAGGCGAGGGGCGGCGACTGGTGAGTACG
CCAAAAATTTTGACTAGCGGAGGCTAGAAGGAGAGAGATGGGTGCGAGAGCGTCAGTATTAAGCGGGGGA
GAATTAGATCGCGATGGGAAAAAATTCGGTTAAGGCCAGGGGGAAAGAAAAAATATAAATTAAAACATAT
AGTATGGGCAAGCAGGGAGCTAGAACGATTCGCAGTTAATCCTGGCCTGTTAGAAACATCAGAAGGCTGT
AGACAAATACTGGGACAGCTACAACCATCCCTTCAGACAGGATCAGAAGAACTTAGATCATTATATAATA
CAGTAGCAACCCTCTATTGTGTGCATCAAAGGATAGAGATAAAAGACACCAAGGAAGCTTTAGACAAGAT
AGAGGAAGAGCAAAACAAAAGTAAGACCACCGCACAGCAAGCGGCCGCTGATCTTCAGACCTGGAGGAGG
AGATATGAGGGACAATTGGAGAAGTGAATTATATAAATATAAAGTAGTAAAAATTGAACCATTAGGAGTA
GCACCCACCAAGGCAAAGAGAAGAGTGGTGCAGAGAGAAAAAAGAGCAGTGGGAATAGGAGCTTTGTTCC
TTGGGTTCTTGGGAGCAGCAGGAAGCACTATGGGCGCAGCGTCAATGACGCTGACGGTACAGGCCAGACA
ATTATTGTCTGGTATAGTGCAGCAGCAGAACAATTTGCTGAGGGCTATTGAGGCGCAACAGCATCTGTTG
CAACTCACAGTCTGGGGCATCAAGCAGCTCCAGGCAAGAATCCTGGCTGTGGAAAGATACCTAAAGGATC
AACAGCTCCTGGGGATTTGGGGTTGCTCTGGAAAACTCATTTGCACCACTGCTGTGCCTTGGAATGCTAG
TTGGAGTAATAAATCTCTGGAACAGATTTGGAATCACACGACCTGGATGGAGTGGGACAGAGAAATTAAC
AATTACACAAGCTTAATACACTCCTTAATTGAAGAATCGCAAAACCAGCAAGAAAAGAATGAACAAGAAT
TATTGGAATTAGATAAATGGGCAAGTTTGTGGAATTGGTTTAACATAACAAATTGGCTGTGGTATATAAA
ATTATTCATAATGATAGTAGGAGGCTTGGTAGGTTTAAGAATAGTTTTTGCTGTACTTTCTATAGTGAAT
AGAGTTAGGCAGGGATATTCACCATTATCGTTTCAGACCCACCTCCCAACCCCGAGGGGACCCAGAGAGG
GCCTATTTCCCATGATTCCTTCATATTTGCATATACGATACAAGGCTGTTAGAGAGATAATTAGAATTAA
TTTGACTGTAAACACAAAGATATTAGTACAAAATACGTGACGTAGAAAGTAATAATTTCTTGGGTAGTTT
GCAGTTTTAAAATTATGTTTTAAAATGGACTATCATATGCTTACCGTAACTTGAAAGTATTTCGATTTCT
TGGCTTTATATATCTTGTGGAAAGGACGAAACACCGTACTCACCTCCCGACCAGTGGTTTTAGAGCTAGA
AATAGCAAGTTAAAATAAGGCTAGTCCGTTATCAACTTGAAAAAGTGGCACCGAGTCGGTGCTTTTTTAA
GCTTGGCGTAACTAGATCTTGAGACAAATGGCAGTATTCATCCACAATTTTAAAAGAAAAGGGGGGATTG
GGGGGTACAGTGCAGGGGAAAGAATAGTAGACATAATAGCAACAGACATACAAACTAAAGAATTACAAAA
ACAAATTACAAAAATTCAAAATTTTCGGGTTTATTACAGGGACAGCAGAGATCCACTTTGGCGCCGGCTC
GAGGGGG
Features (pLannotate 1.2.2; 29 found; start..end, strand, type, name):
     14..80      +  CDS            small t antigen (fragment): SV40 (simian virus 40) small t antigen
    106..317     +  promoter       EF-1α core promoter: core promoter for human elongation factor EF-1α
    318..1256    +  intron         EF-1α intron A: intron upstream of the start codon of human EF-1α
   1278..1877    +  CDS            PuroR (fragment): puromycin N-acetyltransferase; pac from Streptomyces; confers resistance to puromycin
   1893..2481    +  misc_feature   WPRE: woodchuck hepatitis virus posttranscriptional regulatory element
   2532..2551    +  misc_feature   cPPT/CTS (fragment): central polypurine tract and central termination sequence of HIV-1
   2553..2786    +  LTR            3' LTR (ΔU3): self-inactivating 3' long terminal repeat (LTR) from HIV-1
   2864..2985    +  polyA_signal   SV40 poly(A) signal: SV40 polyadenylation signal
   3025..3160    +  rep_origin     SV40 ori: SV40 origin of replication
   3181..3199    -  promoter       T7 promoter: promoter for bacteriophage T7 RNA polymerase
   3207..3362    +  CDS            lacZα (fragment): LacZα fragment of β-galactosidase; lacZ fragment
   3367..3795    +  rep_origin     f1 ori (sequence partly withheld): f1 bacteriophage origin of replication; arrow indicates direction of (+) strand synthesis
   3848..3952    +  promoter       AmpR promoter: bla
   3953..4813    +  CDS            AmpR: β-lactamase; bla; confers resistance to ampicillin, carbenicillin, and related antibiotics
   4984..5572    +  rep_origin     ori: high-copy-number ColE1/pMB1/pBR322/pUC origin of replication
   5755..5847    +  CDS            lacI (fragment): lac repressor; lacI; The lac repressor binds to the lac operator to inhibit transcription in E. coli. This inhibition can be relieved by adding lactose or isopropyl-β-D-thiogalactopyranoside (IPTG).
   5860..5881    +  protein_bind   CAP binding site: CAP binding activates transcription in the presence of cAMP. E. coli catabolite activator protein
   5896..5926    +  promoter       lac promoter: promoter for the E. coli lac operon
   5934..5950    +  protein_bind   lac operator: The lac repressor binds to the lac operator to inhibit transcription in E. coli. This inhibition can be relieved by adding lactose or isopropyl-β-D-thiogalactopyranoside (IPTG). lac repressor encoded by lacI
   5995..6013    +  promoter       T3 promoter: promoter for bacteriophage T3 RNA polymerase
   6041..6267    +  promoter       RSV promoter: Rous sarcoma virus enhancer/promoter
   6268..6448    +  LTR            5' LTR (truncated): truncated 5' long terminal repeat (LTR) from HIV-1
   6495..6620    +  misc_feature   HIV-1 Ψ: packaging signal of human immunodeficiency virus type 1
   6604..6967    +  CDS            HIV-1 gag (fragment): gag protein from human immunodeficiency virus 1; gag
   7113..7346    +  misc_feature   RRE: The Rev response element (RRE) of HIV-1 allows for Rev-dependent mRNA export from the nucleus to the cytoplasm.
   7723..7749    +  CDS            Rev (fragment): human immunodeficiency virus 1 (HIV-1) Rev protein; rev; enhances nuclear export of unspliced and incompletely spliced viral mRNAs
   7753..7993    +  promoter       U6 promoter: RNA polymerase III promoter for human U6 snRNA
   8023..8098    +  misc_RNA       gRNA scaffold: guide RNA scaffold for the Streptococcus pyogenes CRISPR/Cas9 system
   8154..8271    +  misc_feature   cPPT/CTS: central polypurine tract and central termination sequence of HIV-1
