[The description below was written by a language model from this plasmid's Addgene catalogue record and pLannotate feature annotations shown in this document.]
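Description:
MARK4 gRNA (BRDN0001147387) is a third-generation lentiviral CRISPR guide plasmid built on the lentiGuide-Puro backbone, carrying a single guide RNA directed against human MARK4, a kinase gene also known as MARKL1 or PAR-1D. The guide was designed against two MARK4 reference transcripts and belongs to a human kinome gRNA collection. In bacteria the 8.3 kb plasmid is maintained through a high-copy ColE1/pUC-type origin and selected with ampicillin via the β-lactamase gene. An f1 origin, an SV40 origin and remnants of a lac/T7/T3 cloning region are also annotated in the backbone.

The transfer cassette is driven in packaging cells by an RSV promoter fused to a truncated HIV-1 5' LTR. This arrangement makes genomic RNA production Tat-independent, as is characteristic of third-generation systems. It is followed by the Ψ packaging signal with a partial gag sequence and by the Rev response element for nuclear export of the unspliced RNA. Within the provirus, a human U6 RNA polymerase III promoter transcribes the MARK4 spacer joined to the Streptococcus pyogenes Cas9 guide scaffold. A cPPT/CTS element sits downstream of this to aid nuclear import. A separate EF-1α core promoter with its intron A expresses puromycin N-acetyltransferase for selection of transduced mammalian cells, and a WPRE enhances transcript expression. The cassette ends in a self-inactivating ΔU3 3' LTR, with an SV40 polyadenylation signal beyond it.

The plasmid does not encode Cas9, so it is meant to be used with a separate Cas9 lentivector or in cells that already express Cas9. Its typical use is knockout of MARK4 in human cells.
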