Addgene plasmid #76728: MARK4 gRNA (BRDN0001147387)
Purpose: 3rd generation lentiviral gRNA plasmid targeting human MARK4
Depositing lab: John Doench & David Root. Depositing organization: Broad Institute. Publication: Optimized sgRNA design to maximize activity and minimize off-target effects of CRISPR-Cas9. Doench JG, Fusi N, Sullender M, Hegde M, Vaimberg EW, Donovan KF, Smith I, Tothova Z, Wilen C, Orchard R, Virgin HW, Listgarten J, Root DE. Nat Biotechnol. 2016 Jan 18. doi: 10.1038/nbt.3437. PubMed 26780180.
Backbone
  Vector backbone: lentiGuide-Puro
  Backbone manufacturer: Zhang Lab (Addgene plasmid # 52963)
  Vector type: Mammalian Expression, Lentiviral, CRISPR
  Selectable markers: Puromycin
Growth in bacteria
  Bacterial resistance: Ampicillin, 100 μg/mL
  Growth temperature: 37°C
  Growth strain: DH5alpha
  Copy number: High Copy
Gene/Insert
  Gene/Insert name: MARK4 (alt names: MARK4; NM_001199867.1)
  gRNA/shRNA sequence: TACTCACCTCCCGACCAGTG
  Species: H. sapiens (human)
  Entrez Gene: MARK4 (a.k.a. MARK4L, MARK4S, MARKL1, MARKL1L, PAR-1D)
  Promoter: hU6
  Cloning method: Unknown
  Sequencing primers: 5′ U6-F; 3′ pS2-R
Terms and licenses: Academic/Nonprofit Terms; Industry Terms: Not Available to Industry
Depositor comments: The gRNA was designed to target the following Genbank reference sequence(s): NM_001199867.1,NM_031417.3. Note that this plasmid does NOT contain Cas9. It should be used in conjunction with lentiCas9-Blast (Addgene #52962) or otherwise with cell lines already expressing Cas9. Browse the full kinome gRNA library at http://www.addgene.org/pooled-library/broadgpp-human-kinome/ or visit http://www.broadinstitute.org/rnai/public/ for detailed protocols and information.
How to cite: MARK4 gRNA (BRDN0001147387) was a gift from John Doench & David Root (Addgene plasmid # 76728 ; http://n2t.net/addgene:76728 ; RRID:Addgene_76728)
