>Addgene plasmid #76728 | MARK4 gRNA (BRDN0001147387) | depositor partial sequence | sequence record 144188 | Target Sequence
TACTCACCTCCCGACCAGTG
