>Addgene plasmid #76728 | MARK4 gRNA (BRDN0001147387) | addgene partial sequence | sequence record 186387 | hU6-F
TAGAAAGTAATAATTTCTTGGGTAGTTTGCAGTTTTAAAATTATGTTTTAAAATGGACTATCATATGCTT
ACCGTAACTTGAAAGTATTTCGATTTCTTGGCTTTATATATCTTGTGGAAAGGACGAAACACCGTACTCA
CCTCCCGACCAGTGGTTTTAGAGCTAGAAATAGCAAGTTAAAATAAGGCTAGTCCGTTATCAACTTGAAA
AAGTGGCACCGAGTCGGTGCTTTTTTAAGCTTGGCGTAACTAGATCTTGAGACAAATGGCAGTATTCATC
CACAATTTTAAAAGAAAAGGGGGGATTGGGGGGTACAGTGCAGGGGAAAGAATAGTAGACATAATAGCAA
CAGACATACAAACTAAAGAATTACAAAAACAAATTACAAAAATTCAAAATTTTCGGGTTTATTACAGGGA
CAGCAGAGATCCACTTTGGCGCCGGCTCGAGGGGGCCCGGGTGCAAAGATGGATAAAGTTTTAAACAGAG
AGGAATCTTTGCAGCTAATGGACCTTCTAGGTCTTGAAAGGAGTGGGAATTGGCTCCGGTGCCCGTCAGT
GGGCAGAGCG
